Addgene plasmid #58981: pCCM936
Purpose: Expresses avr-14 sgRNA in C.elegans.
Depositing lab: Craig Mello. Depositing organization: University of Massachusetts, Worcester. Publication: A Co-CRISPR Strategy for Efficient Genome Editing in Caenorhabditis elegans. Kim H, Ishidate T, Ghanta KS, Seth M, Conte D Jr, Shirayama M, Mello CC. Genetics. 2014 May 30. pii: genetics.114.166389. 10.1534/genetics.114.166389 PubMed 24879462.
Backbone
  Vector backbone: pCR-Blunt II-TOPO
  Backbone manufacturer: Invitrogen
  Backbone size w/o insert (bp): 3519
  Total vector size (bp): 4359
  Vector type: Worm Expression, CRISPR
Growth in bacteria
  Bacterial resistance: Kanamycin, 50 μg/mL
  Growth temperature: 37°C
  Growth strain: Top10
  Copy number: High Copy
Gene/Insert
  Gene/Insert name: avr-14 sgRNA (alt name: avr-14 guide)
  Species: C. elegans (nematode)
  Insert size (bp): 840
  Promoter: U6
  Cloning method: TOPO Cloning
  Sequencing primers: 5′ Sp6; 3′ T7
Terms and licenses: Academic/Nonprofit Terms; Industry Terms: Not Available to Industry
Depositor comments: gRNA target sequence GATTGGAGAGTTAGACCACG
How to cite: pCCM936 was a gift from Craig Mello (Addgene plasmid # 58981 ; http://n2t.net/addgene:58981 ; RRID:Addgene_58981)
