[The description below was written by a language model from this plasmid's Addgene catalogue record.]
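Description:
pCCM936 is a worm-expression CRISPR plasmid that delivers a single guide RNA targeting the C. elegans gene avr-14. It is built on the commercial pCR-Blunt II-TOPO cloning backbone (about 3.5 kb), into which an insert of roughly 840 bp was placed by TOPO cloning, giving a total size of about 4.4 kb. The plasmid is maintained at high copy number in E. coli and selected with kanamycin. No feature table is available for this record, so the origin of replication and other backbone elements are not itemised, although Sp6 and T7 primer sites flank the insert and are used for sequencing it.

The payload is an avr-14 sgRNA cassette driven by a U6 promoter. U6 promoters recruit RNA polymerase III, which is suited to producing short, uncapped, non-polyadenylated transcripts with defined ends, making them the standard choice for guide RNA expression. The plasmid encodes only the guide; Cas9 is not part of the recorded insert and would have to be supplied from a separate source.

The associated publication describes a co-CRISPR strategy for efficient genome editing in C. elegans. In that type of approach, a guide against a marker gene whose disruption gives an easily recognised phenotype is introduced together with a guide for the locus of actual interest, so that animals showing the marker phenotype can be picked as an enriched pool in which Cas9 was active. The record itself states only that the plasmid expresses the avr-14 guide, and does not spell out which role this construct plays in the scheme.
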