>Addgene plasmid #58981 | pCCM936 | depositor partial sequence | sequence record 91413 | U6 promoter+avr-14 guide+3' UTR inserted in pCR-Blunt II-TOPO vector
CTCCAAGAACTCGTACAAAAATGCTCTGAAGTAGGTCTCGAGATCAATACTGGGAAGACGAAAGTCTTGC
GAAACCGATTCGCTGACCCCAGTAAAGTCTACTTCGGTAGCCCTTCCCCCACCACCCAGCTCGACGACGT
CGACGAGTACATCTACCTCGGTCGTCAAATCAACGCCCAAAACAACTTGATGCCGGAAATCCACCGAAGA
CGTCGAGCAGCCTGGGCTGCATTCAATGGAATCAAGAATGCCACCGACTCCATCACCGACAAGAAGATTC
GTGCGAATCTGTTCGACTCAATTGTCCTTCCAGCGCTCACCTACGTTTCAGAAGCCTGGACATTCACCAA
AGCTCTATCCGAACGAGTACGAATCACACATGCCTCCCCCACAAATTATTGATCTACATCCCCATTTGGT
ATAGTGTCTTACAGGACTCTCAATATGTCAGCTGCATGATAAATGGTCCCTATATAATTGAATTGCAAAT
CTAAATGTTTGATTGGAGAGTTAGACCACGGTTTTAGAGCTAGAAATAGCAAGTTAAAATAAGGCTAGTC
CGTTATCAACTTGAAAAAGTGGCACCGAGTCGGTGCTTTTTTTCAATAATATTCTAGATATCCCTTTTTG
AAACTAAAATGAAATACTCTAAATTTTTGAGTTCAATGTTTCAACTAATCTTGGTTAAAGGTAAATTCCC
GGAGGGACGATTTTAAAGTTGCCAGAGTTGATTAAATTGGTCCAAAAAATTTTATTAGGAAACTCGAAAA
AAAATTGATTTTTTTTGACAATATTCCAAAGAAAATTACAAAATCTCGACGCCAAACATAGTCGGCTGTG
