>Addgene plasmid #58981 | pCCM936 | addgene partial sequence | sequence record 92741 | M13pUC-Fwd 5'-CCCAGTCACGACGTTGTAAAACG-3'
AATTGTAATACGACTCACTATAGGGCGAATTGGGCCCTCTAGATGCATGCTCGAGCGGCCGCCAGTGTGA
TGGATATCTGCAGAATTCGCCCTTAAGCTTCACAGCCGACTATGTTTGGCGTCGAGATTTTGTAATTTTC
TTTGGAATATTGTCAAAAAAAATCAATTTTTTTTCGAGTTTCCTAATAAAATTTTTTGGACCAATTTAAT
CAACTCTGGCAACTTTAAAATCGTCCCTCCGGGAATTTACCTTTAACCAAGATTAGTTGAAACATTGAAC
TCAAAAATTTAGAGTATTTCATTTTAGTTTCAAAAAGGGATATCTAGAATATTATTGAAAAAAAGCACCG
ACTCGGTGCCACTTTTTCAAGTTGATAACGGACTAGCCTTATTTTAACTTGCTATTTCTAGCTCTAAAAC
CGTGGTCTAACTCTCCAATCAAACATTTAGATTTGCAATTCAATTATATAGGGACCATTTATCATGCAGC
TGACATATTGAGAGTCCTGTAAGACACTATACCAAATGGGGATGTAGATCAATAATTTGTGGGGGAGGCA
TGTGTGATTCGTACTCGTTCGGATAGAGCTTTGGTGAATGTCCAGGCTTCTGAAACGTAGGTGAGCGCTG
GAAGGACAATTGAGTCGAACAGATTCGCACGAATCTTCTTGTCGGTGATGGAGTCGGTGGCATTCTTGAT
TCCATTGAATGCAGCCCAGGCTGCTCGACGTCTTCGGTGGATTTCCGGCATCAAGTTGTTTTGGGCGTTG
ATTTGACGACCGAGGTAGATGTACTCGTCGACGTCGTCGAGCTGGGTGGTGGGGGAAGGGCTACCGAAGT
AGACTTTACTGGGGTCAGCGAATCGGTTTCGCAAGACTTTCGTCTTCCCAGTATTGATCTCGAGACCTAC
TTCAGAGCATTTTTGTACGAGTTCTTGGAGGAATTCAAAGGGCGAATTCCAGCACACTGGCGGCCGTTAC
TAGTGGATCCGAGCTCGGTACCAAGCTTGATGCATAGCTTGAGTATTCTATAGTGTCACCTAAATAGCTT
GGCGTAATCATGGTCA
