>Addgene plasmid #58981 | pCCM936 | addgene partial sequence | sequence record 92775 | M13pUC-Rev 5'-AGCGGATAACAATTTCACACAGG-3'
GACCATGATTACGCCAAGCTATTTAGGTGACACTATAGAATACTCAAGCTATGCATCAAGCTTGGTACCG
AGCTCGGATCCACTAGTAACGGCCGCCAGTGTGCTGGAATTCGCCCTTTGAATTCCTCCAAGAACTCGTA
CAAAAATGCTCTGAAGTAGGTCTCGAGATCAATACTGGGAAGACGAAAGTCTTGCGAAACCGATTCGCTG
ACCCCAGTAAAGTCTACTTCGGTAGCCCTTCCCCCACCACCCAGCTCGACGACGTCGACGAGTACATCTA
CCTCGGTCGTCAAATCAACGCCCAAAACAACTTGATGCCGGAAATCCACCGAAGACGTCGAGCAGCCTGG
GCTGCATTCAATGGAATCAAGAATGCCACCGACTCCATCACCGACAAGAAGATTCGTGCGAATCTGTTCG
ACTCAATTGTCCTTCCAGCGCTCACCTACGTTTCAGAAGCCTGGACATTCACCAAAGCTCTATCCGAACG
AGTACGAATCACACATGCCTCCCCCACAAATTATTGATCTACATCCCCATTTGGTATAGTGTCTTACAGG
ACTCTCAATATGTCAGCTGCATGATAAATGGTCCCTATATAATTGAATTGCAAATCTAAATGTTTGATTG
GAGAGTTAGACCACGGTTTTAGAGCTAGAAATAGCAAGTTAAAATAAGGCTAGTCCGTTATCAACTTGAA
AAAGTGGCACCGAGTCGGTGCTTTT
